Addgene plasmid #171500: pPB-CAG-T-V5-GR-2A-H2BmCherry-IP
Purpose: Overexpression of T(Brachyury)-GR
Depositing lab: Hans Schöler. Depositing organization: Max Planck Institute for Molecular Biomedicine. Publication: Residual pluripotency is required for inductive germ cell segregation. Aramaki S, Kagiwada S, Wu G, Obridge D, Adachi K, Kutejova E, Lickert H, Hubner K, Scholer HR. EMBO Rep. 2021 Aug 4;22(8):e52553. doi: 10.15252/embr.202152553. Epub 2021 Jun 22. PubMed 34156139.
Backbone
  Vector backbone: pPB-CAG
  Vector type: Mammalian Expression
Growth in bacteria
  Bacterial resistance: Ampicillin, 100 μg/mL
  Growth temperature: 37°C
  Growth strain: DH5alpha
  Copy number: High Copy
Gene/Insert
  Gene/Insert name: T (alt name: Brachyury)
  Species: M. musculus (mouse)
  Cloning method: Restriction Enzyme; 5′ cloning site Unknown (unknown if destroyed)
Terms and licenses: Academic/Nonprofit Terms; Industry Terms: Not Available to Industry
How to cite: pPB-CAG-T-V5-GR-2A-H2BmCherry-IP was a gift from Hans Schöler (Addgene plasmid # 171500 ; http://n2t.net/addgene:171500 ; RRID:Addgene_171500)
