[The description below was written by a language model from this plasmid's Addgene catalogue record and pLannotate feature annotations shown in this document.]
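Description:
pPB-CAG-T-V5-GR-2A-H2BmCherry-IP is a 10.3 kb mammalian expression plasmid built on the pPB-CAG backbone and designed to overexpress a hormone-regulatable form of mouse T (Brachyury, Tbxt). It is maintained in E. coli through a high-copy ColE1/pUC-type origin and an ampicillin resistance gene. It also carries pBluescript-derived remnants: an f1 origin, lacZα and lac promoter/operator fragments, and T7 and T3 promoters. The "PB" in the name suggests a piggyBac transposon vector intended for transposase-mediated genomic integration, but the feature table does not annotate piggyBac terminal repeats, so this rests on the name alone.

Expression is driven by the CAG promoter, made up of the CMV enhancer, the chicken β-actin promoter and a chimeric intron. The first open reading frame is full-length mouse Tbxt. It is followed by a short epitope tag region (V5 according to the name; annotated only as a partial tag match) and a fragment of the human glucocorticoid receptor NR3C1, presumably its ligand-binding portion. Such GR fusions are generally held inactive until a glucocorticoid ligand such as dexamethasone is added, which gives temporal control over transcription factor activity. According to the name, a 2A peptide, which is not separately annotated, links this fusion to human histone H2B fused to mCherry, giving a nuclear red fluorescent marker of expressing cells. Downstream, an EMCV IRES directs translation of puromycin N-acetyltransferase from the same transcript, which ends at a bGH polyadenylation signal. Puromycin selection is therefore coupled to transgene expression. The stated purpose is overexpression of T-GR, and the associated work concerns pluripotency and germ cell segregation.
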