Features (pLannotate 1.2.2; 28 found; start..end, strand, type, name):
     30..458     -  rep_origin     f1 ori (sequence partly withheld): f1 bacteriophage origin of replication; arrow indicates direction of (+) strand synthesis
    463..620     -  CDS            lacZα (fragment): LacZα fragment of β-galactosidase; lacZ fragment
    623..641     +  promoter       T7 promoter: promoter for bacteriophage T7 RNA polymerase
   1052..1355    +  enhancer       CMV enhancer: human cytomegalovirus immediate early enhancer
   1360..1637    +  promoter       chicken β-actin promoter: No description available
   1638..2654    +  intron         chimeric intron: chimera between introns from chicken β-actin and rabbit β-globin
   2724..4031    +  CDS            Tbxt: TBXT_MOUSE - Also known as T From Mus musculus (Mouse).
   4035..4060    +  misc_feature   12Pktag (fragment)
   4137..4931    +  CDS            NR3C1 (fragment): GCR_HUMAN - Also known as GRL. Experimental evidence at protein level: Swiss-Prot protein existence level 1. [Isoform Alpha-D3]: Has lowest transcriptional activation activity of all isoforms created by alternative initiation (PubMed:15866175, PubMed:23820903). Has transcriptional repression activity (PubMed:23303127). From Homo sapiens (Human).
   4995..5372    +  CDS            H2BC11 (sequence withheld): H2B1J_HUMAN - Also known as H2BFR Experimental evidence at protein level: Swiss-Prot protein existence level 1. Has broad antibacterial activity. May contribute to the formation of the functional antimicrobial barrier of the colonic epithelium, and to the bactericidal activity of amniotic fluid. From Homo sapiens (Human).
   5391..6098    +  CDS            mCherry: mCherry is a basic (constitutively fluorescent) red fluorescent protein published in 2004, derived from Discosoma sp.. It is reported to be a very rapidly-maturing monomer with low acid sensitivity.
   6110..6133    -  misc_feature   MCS (fragment): pBluescript multiple cloning site
   6253..6715    +  misc_feature   IRES: internal ribosome entry site (IRES) of the encephalomyocarditis virus (EMCV)
   6729..7328    +  CDS            PuroR: puromycin N-acetyltransferase; pac from Streptomyces alboniger; confers resistance to puromycin
   7415..7639    +  polyA_signal   bGH poly(A) signal: bovine growth hormone polyadenylation signal
   7643..7659    +  promoter       SV40 promoter (fragment): SV40 enhancer and early promoter
   7710..7726    -  protein_bind   lac operator: The lac repressor binds to the lac operator to inhibit transcription in E. coli. This inhibition can be relieved by adding lactose or isopropyl-β-D-thiogalactopyranoside (IPTG). lac repressor encoded by lacI
   7734..7764    -  promoter       lac promoter: promoter for the E. coli lac operon
   7779..7800    -  protein_bind   CAP binding site: CAP binding activates transcription in the presence of cAMP. E. coli catabolite activator protein
   7813..7852    -  CDS            lacI (fragment): lac repressor; lacI; The lac repressor binds to the lac operator to inhibit transcription in E. coli. This inhibition can be relieved by adding lactose or isopropyl-β-D-thiogalactopyranoside (IPTG).
   8113..8131    -  promoter       T3 promoter: promoter for bacteriophage T3 RNA polymerase
   8176..8192    -  protein_bind   lac operator: The lac repressor binds to the lac operator to inhibit transcription in E. coli. This inhibition can be relieved by adding lactose or isopropyl-β-D-thiogalactopyranoside (IPTG). lac repressor encoded by lacI
   8200..8230    -  promoter       lac promoter: promoter for the E. coli lac operon
   8245..8266    -  protein_bind   CAP binding site: CAP binding activates transcription in the presence of cAMP. E. coli catabolite activator protein
   8279..8371    -  CDS            lacI (fragment): lac repressor; lacI; The lac repressor binds to the lac operator to inhibit transcription in E. coli. This inhibition can be relieved by adding lactose or isopropyl-β-D-thiogalactopyranoside (IPTG).
   8554..9142    -  rep_origin     ori: high-copy-number ColE1/pMB1/pBR322/pUC origin of replication
   9313..10173   -  CDS            AmpR: β-lactamase; bla; confers resistance to ampicillin, carbenicillin, and related antibiotics
  10174..10278   -  promoter       AmpR promoter: bla
>Addgene plasmid #171500 | pPB-CAG-T-V5-GR-2A-H2BmCherry-IP | addgene full sequence | sequence record 337834 | Addgene NGS Result
CTAAATTGTAAGCGTTAATATTTTGTTAAAATTCGCGTTAAATTTTTGTTAAATCAGCTCATTTTTTAAC
CAATAGGCCGAAATCGGCAAAATCCCTTATAAATCAAAAGAATAGACCGAGATAGGGT
[37 nt withheld, positions 129-165]
AAAGAACGTGGACTCCAACGTCAAAGG
[49 nt withheld, positions 193-241]
T
[91 nt withheld, positions 243-333]
G
[124 nt withheld, positions 335-458]
CCCATTCGCCATTCAGGCTGCGCAACTGTTGGGAAGGGCGATCGGTGCGGGCCTCTTCGCTATTACGCCA
GCTGGCGAAAGGGGGATGTGCTGCAAGGCGATTAAGTTGGGTAACGCCAGGGTTTTCCCAGTCACGACGT
TGTAAAACGACGGCCAGTGAATTGTAATACGACTCACTATAGGGCGAATTGGGTACCTTAACCCTAGAAA
GATAGTCTGCGTAAAATTGACGCATGCATTCTTGAAATATTGCTCTCTCTTTCTAAATAGCGCGAATCCG
TCGCTGTGCATTTAGGACATCTCAGTCGCCGCTTGGAGCTCCCGTGAGGCGTGCTTGTCAATGCGGTAAG
TGTCACTGATTTTGAACTATAACGACCGCGTGAGTCAAAATGACGCATGATTATCTTTTACGTGACTTTT
AAGATTTAACTCATACGATAATTATATTGTTATTTCATGTTCTACTTACGTGATAACTTATTATATATAT
ATTTTCTTGTTATAGATATCGTCGACATTGATTATTGACTAGCTAGTTATTAATAGTAATCAATTACGGG
GTCATTAGTTCATAGCCCATATATGGAGTTCCGCGTTACATAACTTACGGTAAATGGCCCGCCTGGCTGA
CCGCCCAACGACCCCCGCCCATTGACGTCAATAATGACGTATGTTCCCATAGTAACGCCAATAGGGACTT
TCCATTGACGTCAATGGGTGGAGTATTTACGGTAAACTGCCCACTTGGCAGTACATCAAGTGTATCATAT
GCCAAGTACGCCCCCTATTGACGTCAATGACGGTAAATGGCCCGCCTGGCATTATGCCCAGTACATGACC
TTATGGGACTTTCCTACTTGGCAGTACATCTACGTATTAGTCATCGCTATTACCATGATGGTCGAGGTGA
GCCCCACGTTCTGCTTCACTCTCCCCATCTCCCCCCCCTCCCCACCCCCAATTTTGTATTTATTTATTTT
TTAATTATTTTGTGCAGCGATGGGGGCGGGGGGGGGGGGGGGGCGCGCGCCGGGGGGGGGGGGGGGGGGS
GGGGGGSGGGGSGGGGCGAGGCGGAGAGGTGCGGCGGCAGCCAATCAGAGCGGCGCGCTCCGAAAGTTTC
CTTTTATGGCGAGGCGGCGGCGGCGGCGGCCCTATAAAAAGCGAAGCGCGCGGCGGGCGGGAGTCGCTGC
GCGCTGCCTTCGCCCCGTGCCCCGCTCCGCCGCCGCCTCGCGCCGCCCGCCCCGGCTCTGACTGACCGCG
TTACTCCCACAGGTGAGCGGGCGGGACGGCCCTTCTCCTCCGGGCTGTAATTAGCGCTTGGTTTAATGAC
GGCTTGTTTCTTTTCTGTGGCTGCGTGAAAGCCTTGAGGGGCTCCGGGAGGGCCCTTTGTGCGGGGGGAG
CGGCTCGGGGGGTGCGTGCGTGTGTGTGTGCGTGGGGAGCGCCGCGTGCGGCTCCGCGCTGCCCGGCGGC
TGTGAGCGCTGCGGGCGCGGCGCGGGGCTTTGTGCGCTCCGCAGTGTGCGCGAGGGGAGCGCGGCCGGGG
GCGGTGCCCCGCGGTGCGGGGGGGGCTGCGAGGGGAACAAAGGCTGCGTGCGGGGTGTGTGCGTGGGGGG
GTGAGCAGGGGGTGTGGGCGCGTCGGTCGGGCTGCAACCCCCCCTGCACCCCCCTCCCCGAGTTGCTGAG
CACGGCCCGGCTTCGGGTGCGGGGCTCCGTACGGGGCGTGGCGCGGGGCTCGCCGTGCCGGGCGGGGGGT
GGCGGCAGGTGGGGGTGCCGGGCGGGGCGGGGCCGCCTCGGGCCGGGGAGGGCTCGGGGGAGGGGCGCGG
CGGCCCCCGGAGCGCCGGCGGCTGTCGAGGCGCGGCGAGCCGCAGCCATTGCCTTTTATGGTAATCGTGC
GAGAGGGCGCAGGGACTTCCTTTGTCCCAAATCTGTGCGGAGCCGAAATCTGGGAGGCGCCGCCGCACCC
CCTCTAGCGGGCGCGGGGCGAAGCGGTGCGGCGCCGGCAGGAAGGAAATGGGCGGGGAGGGCCTTCGTGC
GTCGCCGCGCCGCCGTCCCCTTCTCCCTCTCCAGCCTCGGGGCTGTCCGCGGGGGGACGGCTGCCTTCGG
GGGGGACGGGGCAGGGCGGGGTTCGGCTTCTGGCGTGTGACCGGCGGCTCTAGAGCCTCTGCTAACCATG
TTCATGCCTTCTTCTTTTTCCTACAGCTCCTGGGCAACGTGCTGGTTATTGTGCTGTCTCATCATTTTGG
CAAAGAATTCCTCGAGGCCGCCGCCATGAGCTCGCCGGGCACAGAGAGCGCAGGGAAGAGCCTGCAGTAC
CGAGTGGACCACCTGCTCAGCGCCGTGGAGAGCGAGCTGCAGGCGGGCAGCGAGAAGGGAGACCCCACCG
AACGCGAACTGCGAGTGGGCCTGGAGGAGAGCGAGCTGTGGCTGCGCTTCAAGGAGCTAACTAACGAGAT
GATTGTGACCAAGAACGGCAGGAGGATGTTCCCGGTGCTGAAGGTAAATGTGTCAGGCCTGGACCCCAAT
GCCATGTACTCTTTCTTGCTGGACTTCGTGACGGCTGACAACCACCGCTGGAAATATGTGAACGGGGAGT
GGGTACCTGGGGGCAAACCAGAGCCTCAGGCGCCCAGCTGCGTCTACATCCACCCAGACTCGCCCAATTT
TGGGGCCCACTGGATGAAGGCGCCTGTGTCTTTCAGCAAAGTCAAACTCACCAACAAGCTCAATGGAGGG
GGACAGATCATGTTAAACTCCTTGCATAAGTATGAACCTCGGATTCACATCGTGAGAGTTGGGGGCCCGC
AACGCATGATCACCAGCCACTGCTTTCCCGAGACCCAGTTCATAGCTGTGACTGCCTACCAGAATGAGGA
GATTACAGCCCTTAAAATTAAATACAACCCATTTGCTAAAGCCTTCCTTGATGCCAAAGAAAGAAACGAC
CACAAAGATGTAATGGAGGAACCGGGGGACTGCCAGCAGCCGGGGTATTCCCAATGGGGGTGGCTTGTTC
CTGGTGCTGGCACCCTCTGCCCGCCTGCCAGCTCCCACCCTCAGTTTGGAGGCTCGCTCTCTCTCCCCTC
CACACACGGCTGTGAGAGGTACCCAGCTCTAAGGAACCACCGGTCATCGCCCTACCCCAGCCCCTATGCT
CATCGGAACAGCTCTCCAACCTATGCGGACAATTCATCTGCTTGTCTGTCCATGCTGCAGTCCCATGATA
ACTGGTCTAGCCTCGGAGTGCCTGGCCACACCAGCATGCTGCCTGTGAGTCATAACGCCAGCCCACCTAC
TGGCTCTAGCCAGTATCCCAGTCTCTGGTCTGTGAGCAATGGTACCATCACCCCAGGCTCCCAGACAGCT
GGGGTGTCCAACGGGCTGGGAGCTCAGTTCTTTCGAGGCTCCCCTGCACATTACACACCACTGACGCACA
CGGTCTCAGCTGCCACGTCCTCGTCTTCTGGTTCTCCGATGTATGAAGGGGCTGCTACAGTCACAGACAT
TTCTGACAGCCAGTATGACACGGCCCAAAGCCTCCTCATAGCCTCGTGGACACCTGTGTCACCCCCATCC
ATGGGCAAGCCCATCCCTAACCCTCTGCTGGGCCTGGACAGCACCACTAGTGCCTCTGGTGGCGGTGGCT
CGGGCGGAGGTGGGTCGGGTGGCGGCGGATCACTCATGGAAAATCCTGGTAACAAAACAATAGTTCCTGC
AACGTTACCACAACTCACCCCTACCCTGGTGTCACTGTTGGAGGTTATTGAACCTGAAGTGTTATATGCA
GGATATGATAGCTCTGTTCCAGACTCAACTTGGAGGATCATGACTACGCTCAACATGTTAGGAGGGCGGC
AAGTGATTGCAGCAGTGAAATGGGCAAAGGCAATACCAGGTTTCAGGAACTTACACCTGGATGACCAAAT
GACCCTACTGCAGTACTCCTGGATGTTTCTTATGGCATTTGCTCTGGGGTGGAGATCATATAGACAATCA
AGTGCAAACCTGCTGTGTTTTGCTCCTGATCTGATTATTAATGAGCAGAGAATGACTCTACCCTGCATGT
ACGACCAATGTAAACACATGCTGTATGTTTCCTCTGAGTTACACAGGCTTCAGGTATCTTATGAAGAGTA
TCTCTGTATGAAAACCTTACTGCTTCTCTCTTCAGTTCCTAAGGACGGTCTGAAGAGCCAAGAGCTATTT
GATGAAATTAGAATGACCTACATCAAAGAGCTAGGAAAAGCCATTGTCAAGAGGGAAGGAAACTCCAGCC
AGAACTGGCAGCGGTTTTATCAACTGACAAAACTCTTGGATTCTATGCATGAAGTGGTTGAAAATCTCCT
TAACTATTGCTTCCAAACATTTTTGGATAAGACCATGTCCATCGAGTTCCCCGAGATGTTAGCTGAAATC
ATCACCAATCAGATACCAAAATATTCAAATGGAAATATCAAAAAACTTCTGTTTCATCAAAAGGCTAGCG
CCACCAACTTCTCCCTGCTGAAGCAGGCCGGCGACGTGGAGGAGAACCCCGGCCCC
[378 nt withheld, positions 4995-5372]
CTTGAGACCAGTGCCACCATGGTGAGCAAGGGCGAGGAGGATAACATGGCCATCATCAAGGAGTTCATGC
GCTTCAAGGTGCACATGGAGGGCTCCGTGAACGGCCACGAGTTCGAGATCGAGGGCGAGGGCGAGGGCCG
CCCCTACGAGGGCACCCAGACCGCCAAGCTGAAGGTGACCAAGGGTGGCCCCCTGCCCTTCGCCTGGGAC
ATCCTGTCCCCTCAGTTCATGTACGGCTCCAAGGCCTACGTGAAGCACCCCGCCGACATCCCCGACTACT
TGAAGCTGTCCTTCCCCGAGGGCTTCAAGTGGGAGCGCGTGATGAACTTCGAGGACGGCGGCGTGGTGAC
CGTGACCCAGGACTCCTCCCTGCAGGACGGCGAGTTCATCTACAAGGTGAAGCTGCGCGGCACCAACTTC
CCCTCCGACGGCCCCGTAATGCAGAAGAAGACCATGGGCTGGGAGGCCTCCTCCGAGCGGATGTACCCCG
AGGACGGCGCCCTGAAGGGCGAGATCAAGCAGAGGCTGAAGCTGAAGGACGGCGGCCACTACGACGCTGA
GGTCAAGACCACCTACAAGGCCAAGAAGCCCGTGCAGCTGCCCGGCGCCTACAACGTCAACATCAAGTTG
GACATCACCTCCCACAACGAGGACTACACCATCGTGGAACAGTACGAACGCGCCGAGGGCCGCCACTCCA
CCGGCGGCATGGACGAGCTGTACAAGTGAGCGGCCGCTCGATAAGCTTGATATCGAATTCCGCCCCCCCC
CCCTCTCCCTCCCCCCCCCCTAACGTTACTGGCCGAAGCCGCTTGGAATAAGGCCGGTGTGCGTTTGTCT
ATATGTTATTTTCCACCATATTGCCGTCTTTTGGCAATGTGAGGGCCCGGAAACCTGGCCCTGTCTTCTT
GACGAGCATTCCTAGGGGTCTTTCCCCTCTCGCCAAAGGAATGCAAGGTCTGTTGAATGTCGTGAAGGAA
GCAGTTCCTCTGGAAGCTTCTTGAAGACAAACAACGTCTGTAGCGACCCTTTGCAGGCAGCGGAACCCCC
CACCTGGCGACAGGTGCCTCTGCGGCCAAAAGCCACGTGTATAAGATACACCTGCAAAGGCGGCACAACC
CCAGTGCCACGTTGTGAGTTGGATAGTTGTGGAAAGAGTCAAATGGCTCTCCTCAAGCGTATTCAACAAG
GGGCTGAAGGATGCCCAGAAGGTACCCCATTGTATGGGATCTGATCTGGGGCCTCGGTGCACATGCTTTA
CATGTGTTTAGTCGAGGTTAAAAAAACGTCTAGGCCCCCCGAACCACGGGGACGTGGTTTTCCTTTGAAA
AACACGATGATAATATGGCCACAACCATGACCGAGTACAAGCCCACGGTGCGCCTCGCCACCCGCGACGA
CGTCCCCAGGGCCGTACGCACCCTCGCCGCCGCGTTCGCCGACTACCCCGCCACGCGCCACACCGTCGAT
CCGGACCGCCACATCGAGCGGGTCACCGAGCTGCAAGAACTCTTCCTCACGCGCGTCGGGCTCGACATCG
GCAAGGTGTGGGTCGCGGACGACGGCGCCGCGGTGGCGGTCTGGACCACGCCGGAGAGCGTCGAAGCGGG
GGCGGTGTTCGCCGAGATCGGCCCGCGCATGGCCGAGTTGAGCGGTTCCCGGCTGGCCGCGCAGCAACAG
ATGGAAGGCCTCCTGGCGCCGCACCGGCCCAAGGAGCCCGCGTGGTTCCTGGCCACCGTCGGCGTCTCGC
CCGACCACCAGGGCAAGGGTCTGGGCAGCGCCGTCGTGCTCCCCGGAGTGGAGGCGGCCGAGCGCGCCGG
GGTGCCCGCCTTCCTGGAGACCTCCGCGCCCCGCAACCTCCCCTTCTACGAGCGGCTCGGCTTCACCGTC
ACCGCCGACGTCGAGGTGCCCGAAGGACCGCGCACCTGGTGCATGACCCGCAAGCCCGGTGCCTGACGCC
CGCCCCACGACCCGCAGCGCCCGACCGAAAGGAGCGCACGACCCCATGCATCGATGATCTAGAGCTCGCT
GATCAGCCTCGACTGTGCCTTCTAGTTGCCAGCCATCTGTTGTTTGCCCCTCCCCCGTGCCTTCCTTGAC
CCTGGAAGGTGCCACTCCCACTGTCCTTTCCTAATAAAATGAGGAAATTGCATCGCATTGTCTGAGTAGG
TGTCATTCTATTCTGGGGGGTGGGGTGGGGCAGGACAGCAAGGGGGAGGATTGGGAAGACAATAGCAGGC
ATGCTGGGGATGCGGTGGGCTCTATGGCTTCTGAGGCGGAAAGAACCTGCAGCCCAAGCTTGGCGTAATC
ATGGTCATAGCTGTTTCCTGTGTGAAATTGTTATCCGCTCACAATTCCACACAACATACGAGCCGGAAGC
ATAAAGTGTAAAGCCTGGGGTGCCTAATGAGTGAGCTAACTCACATTAATTGCGTTGCGCTCACTGCCCG
CTTTCCAGTCGGGAAACCTGTCGTGCCAGCGGATCCTTTGTTACTTTATAGAAGAAATTTTGAGTTTTTG
TTTTTTTTTAATAAATAAATAAACATAAATAAATTGTTTGTTGAATTTATTATTAGTATGTAAGTGTAAA
TATAATAAAACTTAATATCTATTCAAATTAATAAATAAACCTCGATATACAGACCGATAAAACACATGCG
TCAATTTTACGCATGATTATCTTTAACGTACGTCACAATATGATTATCTTTCTAGGGTTAAAGAGCTCCA
GCTTTTGTTCCCTTTAGTGAGGGTTAATTTCGAGCTTGGCGTAATCATGGTCATAGCTGTTTCCTGTGTG
AAATTGTTATCCGCTCACAATTCCACACAACATACGAGCCGGAAGCATAAAGTGTAAAGCCTGGGGTGCC
TAATGAGTGAGCTAACTCACATTAATTGCGTTGCGCTCACTGCCCGCTTTCCAGTCGGGAAACCTGTCGT
GCCAGCTGCATTAATGAATCGGCCAACGCGCGGGGAGAGGCGGTTTGCGTATTGGGCGCTCTTCCGCTTC
CTCGCTCACTGACTCGCTGCGCTCGGTCGTTCGGCTGCGGCGAGCGGTATCAGCTCACTCAAAGGCGGTA
ATACGGTTATCCACAGAATCAGGGGATAACGCAGGAAAGAACATGTGAGCAAAAGGCCAGCAAAAGGCCA
GGAACCGTAAAAAGGCCGCGTTGCTGGCGTTTTTCCATAGGCTCCGCCCCCCTGACGAGCATCACAAAAA
TCGACGCTCAAGTCAGAGGTGGCGAAACCCGACAGGACTATAAAGATACCAGGCGTTTCCCCCTGGAAGC
TCCCTCGTGCGCTCTCCTGTTCCGACCCTGCCGCTTACCGGATACCTGTCCGCCTTTCTCCCTTCGGGAA
GCGTGGCGCTTTCTCATAGCTCACGCTGTAGGTATCTCAGTTCGGTGTAGGTCGTTCGCTCCAAGCTGGG
CTGTGTGCACGAACCCCCCGTTCAGCCCGACCGCTGCGCCTTATCCGGTAACTATCGTCTTGAGTCCAAC
CCGGTAAGACACGACTTATCGCCACTGGCAGCAGCCACTGGTAACAGGATTAGCAGAGCGAGGTATGTAG
GCGGTGCTACAGAGTTCTTGAAGTGGTGGCCTAACTACGGCTACACTAGAAGAACAGTATTTGGTATCTG
CGCTCTGCTGAAGCCAGTTACCTTCGGAAAAAGAGTTGGTAGCTCTTGATCCGGCAAACAAACCACCGCT
GGTAGCGGTGGTTTTTTTGTTTGCAAGCAGCAGATTACGCGCAGAAAAAAAGGATCTCAAGAAGATCCTT
TGATCTTTTCTACGGGGTCTGACGCTCAGTGGAACGAAAACTCACGTTAAGGGATTTTGGTCATGAGATT
ATCAAAAAGGATCTTCACCTAGATCCTTTTAAATTAAAAATGAAGTTTTAAATCAATCTAAAGTATATAT
GAGTAAACTTGGTCTGACAGTTACCAATGCTTAATCAGTGAGGCACCTATCTCAGCGATCTGTCTATTTC
GTTCATCCATAGTTGCCTGACTCCCCGTCGTGTAGATAACTACGATACGGGAGGGCTTACCATCTGGCCC
CAGTGCTGCAATGATACCGCGAGACCCACGCTCACCGGCTCCAGATTTATCAGCAATAAACCAGCCAGCC
GGAAGGGCCGAGCGCAGAAGTGGTCCTGCAACTTTATCCGCCTCCATCCAGTCTATTAATTGTTGCCGGG
AAGCTAGAGTAAGTAGTTCGCCAGTTAATAGTTTGCGCAACGTTGTTGCCATTGCTACAGGCATCGTGGT
GTCACGCTCGTCGTTTGGTATGGCTTCATTCAGCTCCGGTTCCCAACGATCAAGGCGAGTTACATGATCC
CCCATGTTGTGCAAAAAAGCGGTTAGCTCCTTCGGTCCTCCGATCGTTGTCAGAAGTAAGTTGGCCGCAG
TGTTATCACTCATGGTTATGGCAGCACTGCATAATTCTCTTACTGTCATGCCATCCGTAAGATGCTTTTC
TGTGACTGGTGAGTACTCAACCAAGTCATTCTGAGAATAGTGTATGCGGCGACCGAGTTGCTCTTGCCCG
GCGTCAATACGGGATAATACCGCGCCACATAGCAGAACTTTAAAAGTGCTCATCATTGGAAAACGTTCTT
CGGGGCGAAAACTCTCAAGGATCTTACCGCTGTTGAGATCCAGTTCGATGTAACCCACTCGTGCACCCAA
CTGATCTTCAGCATCTTTTACTTTCACCAGCGTTTCTGGGTGAGCAAAAACAGGAAGGCAAAATGCCGCA
AAAAAGGGAATAAGGGCGACACGGAAATGTTGAATACTCATACTCTTCCTTTTTCAATATTATTGAAGCA
TTTATCAGGGTTATTGTCTCATGAGCGGATACATATTTGAATGTATTTAGAAAAATAAACAAATAGGGGT
TCCGCGCACATTTCCCCGAAAAGTGCCAC
